Addgene plasmid #103797: pCIBN-tagBFP-TetR
Purpose: BLInCR 'Localizer' construct that marks tetO arrays and is targeted by a PHR-tagged effector upon illumination with blue light
Depositing lab: Karsten Rippe. Depositing organization: Deutsches Krebsforschungszentrum (DKFZ). Publication: Real-time observation of light-controlled transcription in living cells. Rademacher A, Erdel F, Trojanowski J, Schumacher S, Rippe K. J Cell Sci. 2017 Dec 15;130(24):4213-4224. doi: 10.1242/jcs.205534. Epub 2017 Nov 9. PubMed 29122982.
Backbone
  Vector backbone: pEGFP-C1
  Backbone manufacturer: Clontech
  Backbone size w/o insert (bp): 3932
  Vector type: Mammalian Expression
  Selectable markers: Neomycin (select with G418)
Growth in bacteria
  Bacterial resistance: Kanamycin, 50 μg/mL
  Growth temperature: 37°C
  Growth strain: DH5alpha
  Copy number: High Copy
Gene/Insert
  Gene/Insert name: CIBN-tagBFP-TetR (alt name: N-terminus of CIB1)
  Species: A. thaliana (mustard weed); E. coli
  Insert size (bp): 1919
  Mutation: TetR: A4G (M2V)
  Entrez Gene: CIB1 (a.k.a. AT4G34530, T4L20.110, T4L20_110, cryptochrome-interacting basic-helix-loop-helix 1); tetR (a.k.a. TC1_0054)
  Promoter: CMV
  Cloning method: Restriction Enzyme; 5′ cloning site NheI (not destroyed); 3′ cloning site BamHI (not destroyed)
  Sequencing primers: 5′ CMV-F
Terms and licenses: Academic/Nonprofit Terms; Industry Terms: Not Available to Industry
Depositor comments: EGFP was cut out from the backbone (NheI/BamHI cuts); relevance of mutations unknown
How to cite: pCIBN-tagBFP-TetR was a gift from Karsten Rippe (Addgene plasmid # 103797 ; http://n2t.net/addgene:103797 ; RRID:Addgene_103797)
