[The description below was written by a language model from this plasmid's Addgene catalogue record and pLannotate feature annotations shown in this document.]
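Description:
pCIBN-tagBFP-TetR is a 5,851 bp mammalian expression plasmid built on the Clontech pEGFP-C1 backbone, from which the EGFP coding sequence was removed by NheI/BamHI digestion and replaced with a roughly 1.9 kb fusion insert. It replicates at high copy in E. coli from a pUC-type ColE1 origin and also carries an f1 origin. A single Tn5 NeoR/KanR gene, placed behind tandem bacterial (bla) and SV40 early promoters and followed by the HSV TK polyadenylation signal, provides kanamycin selection in bacteria and G418 selection in mammalian cells. The sequenced and depositor-supplied records are the same length and show the same features, offset by only three bases.

The payload is a single open reading frame driven by the CMV immediate-early enhancer/promoter and terminated by the SV40 poly(A) signal. It joins CIBN, the N-terminal portion of the Arabidopsis thaliana CIB1 transcription factor, to the blue fluorescent protein TagBFP and then, across a remnant of the multiple cloning site, to the Tn10 tetracycline repressor TetR. The TetR portion carries an M2V substitution, whose relevance the depositor describes as unknown. A short SV40 large T antigen fragment is annotated just downstream of TetR; the record does not explain its role.

In the BLInCR system this protein serves as the "localizer". TetR binds tetO operator arrays in the genome, TagBFP makes those sites visible by fluorescence microscopy, and CIBN provides a docking surface for the blue-light-activated form of cryptochrome 2. On blue-light illumination, a co-expressed effector tagged with the cryptochrome PHR domain is recruited to the marked array, allowing light-controlled targeting of effectors to a defined locus and real-time observation of the resulting transcription in living cells.
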