Features (pLannotate 1.2.2; 16 found; start..end, strand, type, name):
     61..364     +  enhancer       CMV enhancer: human cytomegalovirus immediate early enhancer
    365..568     +  promoter       CMV promoter: human cytomegalovirus (CMV) immediate early promoter
    607..1116    +  CDS            CIBN: N-terminal portion of the CIB1 transcription factor from Arabidopsis thaliana binds to CRY2 (cryptochrome 2) that has absorbed blue light (Kennedy et al., 2010)
   1135..1833    +  CDS            TagBFP: TagBFP is a basic (constitutively fluorescent) blue fluorescent protein published in 2008, derived from Entacmaea quadricolor. It is reported to be a very rapidly-maturing monomer with very low acid sensitivity.
   1834..1878    +  misc_feature   MCS (fragment): multiple cloning site
   1883..2502    +  CDS            TetR (fragment): tetracycline repressor TetR; tetR from transposon Tn10; TetR binds to the tetracycline operator tetO to inhibit transcription. This inhibition can be relieved by adding tetracycline or doxycycline.
   2532..2616    +  CDS            large T antigen (fragment): large T antigen from SV40 (simian virus 40)
   2639..2760    +  polyA_signal   SV40 poly(A) signal: SV40 polyadenylation signal
   2794..3222    -  rep_origin     f1 ori (sequence partly withheld): f1 bacteriophage origin of replication; arrow indicates direction of (+) strand synthesis
   3249..3353    +  promoter       AmpR promoter: bla
   3355..3712    +  promoter       SV40 promoter: SV40 enhancer and early promoter
   3747..4541    +  CDS            NeoR/KanR: aminoglycoside phosphotransferase from Tn5; aph(3')-II (or nptII); confers resistance to neomycin, kanamycin, and G418 (Geneticin®)
   4562..4714    +  CDS            ble (fragment): BLE_KLEPN - Experimental evidence at protein level: Swiss-Prot protein existence level 1. Binding protein with a strong affinity to the bleomycin family of antibiotics. Binds to CL990; an antimitotic-antibiotic compound. From Klebsiella pneumoniae.
   4773..4820    +  polyA_signal   HSV TK poly(A) signal: herpes simplex virus thymidine kinase polyadenylation signal (Cole and Stacy, 1985)
   4911..4927    -  polyA_signal   bGH poly(A) signal (fragment): bovine growth hormone polyadenylation signal
   5149..5737    +  rep_origin     ori: high-copy-number ColE1/pMB1/pBR322/pUC origin of replication
>Addgene plasmid #103797 | pCIBN-tagBFP-TetR | depositor full sequence | sequence record 196862 | pCIBN-tagBFP-TetR sequence 5851 bps
TAGTTATTAATAGTAATCAATTACGGGGTCATTAGTTCATAGCCCATATATGGAGTTCCGCGTTACATAA
CTTACGGTAAATGGCCCGCCTGGCTGACCGCCCAACGACCCCCGCCCATTGACGTCAATAATGACGTATG
TTCCCATAGTAACGCCAATAGGGACTTTCCATTGACGTCAATGGGTGGAGTATTTACGGTAAACTGCCCA
CTTGGCAGTACATCAAGTGTATCATATGCCAAGTACGCCCCCTATTGACGTCAATGACGGTAAATGGCCC
GCCTGGCATTATGCCCAGTACATGACCTTATGGGACTTTCCTACTTGGCAGTACATCTACGTATTAGTCA
TCGCTATTACCATGGTGATGCGGTTTTGGCAGTACATCAATGGGCGTGGATAGCGGTTTGACTCACGGGG
ATTTCCAAGTCTCCACCCCATTGACGTCAATGGGAGTTTGTTTTGGCACCAAAATCAACGGGACTTTCCA
AAATGTCGTAACAACTCCGCCCCATTGACGCAAATGGGCGGTAGGCGTGTACGGTGGGAGGTCTATATAA
GCAGAGCTGGTTTAGTGAACCGTCAGATCCGCTAGCGCTCGCCACCATGAATGGAGCTATAGGAGGTGAC
CTTTTGCTCAATTTTCCTGACATGTCGGTCCTAGAGCGCCAAAGGGCTCACCTCAAGTACCTCAATCCCA
CCTTTGATTCTCCTCTCGCCGGCTTCTTTGCCGATTCTTCAATGATTACCGGCGGCGAGATGGACAGCTA
TCTTTCGACTGCCGGTTTGAATCTTCCGATGATGTACGGTGAGACGACGGTGGAAGGTGATTCAAGACTC
TCAATTTCGCCGGAAACGACGCTTGGGACTGGAAATTTCAAGGCAGCGAAGTTTGATACAGAGACTAAGG
ATTGTAATGAGGCGGCGAAGAAGATGACGATGAACAGAGATGACCTAGTAGAAGAAGGAGAAGAAGAGAA
GTCGAAAATAACAGAGCAAAACAATGGGAGCACAAAAAGCATCAAGAAGATGAAACACAAAGCCAAGAAA
GAAGAGAACAATTTCTCTAATGATTCATCTAAAGTGACGAAGGAATTGGAGAAAACGGATTATATTCATG
GACCGGTCGCCACCATGAGCGAGCTGATTAAGGAGAACATGCACATGAAGCTGTACATGGAGGGCACCGT
GGACAACCATCACTTCAAGTGCACATCCGAGGGCGAAGGCAAGCCCTACGAGGGCACCCAGACCATGAGA
ATCAAGGTGGTCGAGGGCGGCCCTCTCCCCTTCGCCTTCGACATCCTGGCTACTAGCTTCCTCTACGGCA
GCAAGACCTTCATCAACCACACCCAGGGCATCCCCGACTTCTTCAAGCAGTCCTTCCCTGAGGGCTTCAC
ATGGGAGAGAGTCACCACATACGAAGACGGGGGCGTGCTGACCGCTACCCAGGACACCAGCCTCCAGGAC
GGCTGCCTCATCTACAACGTCAAGATCAGAGGGGTGAACTTCACATCCAACGGCCCTGTGATGCAGAAGA
AAACACTCGGCTGGGAGGCCTTCACCGAGACGCTGTACCCCGCTGACGGCGGCCTGGAAGGCAGAAACGA
CATGGCCCTGAAGCTCGTGGGCGGGAGCCATCTGATCGCAAACATCAAGACCACATATAGATCCAAGAAA
CCCGCTAAGAACCTCAAGATGCCTGGCGTCTACTATGTGGACTACAGACTGGAAAGAATCAAGGAGGCCA
ACAACGAGACCTACGTCGAGCAGCACGAGGTGGCAGTGGCCAGATACTGCGACCTCCCTAGCAAACTGGG
GCACAAGCTTAATTCCGGACTCAGATCTCGAGCTCAAGCTTCGAATTCTGCAGTCGACATGGTGTCTAGA
TTAGATAAAAGTAAAGTGATTAACAGCGCATTAGAGCTGCTTAATGAGGTCGGAATCGAAGGTTTAACAA
CCCGTAAACTCGCCCAGAAGCTAGGTGTAGAGCAGCCTACATTGTATTGGCATGTAAAAAATAAGCGGGC
TTTGCTCGACGCCTTAGCCATTGAGATGTTAGATAGGCACCATACTCACTTTTGCCCTTTAGAAGGGGAA
AGCTGGCAAGATTTTTTACGTAATAACGCTAAAAGTTTTAGATGTGCTTTACTAAGTCATCGCGATGGAG
CAAAAGTACATTTAGGTACACGGCCTACAGAAAAACAGTATGAAACTCTCGAAAATCAATTAGCCTTTTT
ATGCCAACAAGGTTTTTCACTAGAGAATGCATTATATGCACTCAGCGCTGTGGGGCATTTTACTTTAGGT
TGCGTATTGGAAGATCAAGAGCATCAAGTCGCTAAAGAAGAAAGGGAAACACCTACTACTGATAGTATGC
CGCCATTATTACGACAAGCTATCGAATTATTTGATCACCAAGGTGCAGAGCCAGCCTTCTTATTCGGCCT
TGAATTGATCATATGCGGATTAGAAAAACAACTTAAATGTGAAAGTGGGTCTGACTAGGGGATCCACCGG
ATCTAGATAACTGATCATAATCAGCCATACCACATTTGTAGAGGTTTTACTTGCTTTAAAAAACCTCCCA
CACCTCCCCCTGAACCTGAAACATAAAATGAATGCAATTGTTGTTGTTAACTTGTTTATTGCAGCTTATA
ATGGTTACAAATAAAGCAATAGCATCACAAATTTCACAAATAAAGCATTTTTTTCACTGCATTCTAGTTG
TGGTTTGTCCAAACTCATCAATGTATCTTAAGGCGTAAATTGTAAGCGTTAATATTTTGTTAAAATTCGC
GTTAAATTTTTGTTAAATCAGCTCATTTTTTAACCAATAGGCCGAAATCGGCAAAATCCCTTATAAATCA
AAAGAATAGACCGAGATAGGGT
[37 nt withheld, positions 2893-2929]
AAAGAACGTGGACTCCAACGTCAAAGG
[49 nt withheld, positions 2957-3005]
T
[91 nt withheld, positions 3007-3097]
G
[124 nt withheld, positions 3099-3222]
CAGGTGGCACTTTTCGGGGAAATGTGCGCGGAACCCCTATTTGTTTATTTTTCTAAATACATTCAAATAT
GTATCCGCTCATGAGACAATAACCCTGATAAATGCTTCAATAATATTGAAAAAGGAAGAGTCCTGAGGCG
GAAAGAACCAGCTGTGGAATGTGTGTCAGTTAGGGTGTGGAAAGTCCCCAGGCTCCCCAGCAGGCAGAAG
TATGCAAAGCATGCATCTCAATTAGTCAGCAACCAGGTGTGGAAAGTCCCCAGGCTCCCCAGCAGGCAGA
AGTATGCAAAGCATGCATCTCAATTAGTCAGCAACCATAGTCCCGCCCCTAACTCCGCCCATCCCGCCCC
TAACTCCGCCCAGTTCCGCCCATTCTCCGCCCCATGGCTGACTAATTTTTTTTATTTATGCAGAGGCCGA
GGCCGCCTCGGCCTCTGAGCTATTCCAGAAGTAGTGAGGAGGCTTTTTTGGAGGCCTAGGCTTTTGCAAA
GATCGATCAAGAGACAGGATGAGGATCGTTTCGCATGATTGAACAAGATGGATTGCACGCAGGTTCTCCG
GCCGCTTGGGTGGAGAGGCTATTCGGCTATGACTGGGCACAACAGACAATCGGCTGCTCTGATGCCGCCG
TGTTCCGGCTGTCAGCGCAGGGGCGCCCGGTTCTTTTTGTCAAGACCGACCTGTCCGGTGCCCTGAATGA
ACTGCAAGACGAGGCAGCGCGGCTATCGTGGCTGGCCACGACGGGCGTTCCTTGCGCAGCTGTGCTCGAC
GTTGTCACTGAAGCGGGAAGGGACTGGCTGCTATTGGGCGAAGTGCCGGGGCAGGATCTCCTGTCATCTC
ACCTTGCTCCTGCCGAGAAAGTATCCATCATGGCTGATGCAATGCGGCGGCTGCATACGCTTGATCCGGC
TACCTGCCCATTCGACCACCAAGCGAAACATCGCATCGAGCGAGCACGTACTCGGATGGAAGCCGGTCTT
GTCGATCAGGATGATCTGGACGAAGAGCATCAGGGGCTCGCGCCAGCCGAACTGTTCGCCAGGCTCAAGG
CGAGCATGCCCGACGGCGAGGATCTCGTCGTGACCCATGGCGATGCCTGCTTGCCGAATATCATGGTGGA
AAATGGCCGCTTTTCTGGATTCATCGACTGTGGCCGGCTGGGTGTGGCGGACCGCTATCAGGACATAGCG
TTGGCTACCCGTGATATTGCTGAAGAGCTTGGCGGCGAATGGGCTGACCGCTTCCTCGTGCTTTACGGTA
TCGCCGCTCCCGATTCGCAGCGCATCGCCTTCTATCGCCTTCTTGACGAGTTCTTCTGAGCGGGACTCTG
GGGTTCGAAATGACCGACCAAGCGACGCCCAACCTGCCATCACGAGATTTCGATTCCACCGCCGCCTTCT
ATGAAAGGTTGGGCTTCGGAATCGTTTTCCGGGACGCCGGCTGGATGATCCTCCAGCGCGGGGATCTCAT
GCTGGAGTTCTTCGCCCACCCTAGGGGGAGGCTAACTGAAACACGGAAGGAGACAATACCGGAAGGAACC
CGCGCTATGACGGCAATAAAAAGACAGAATAAAACGCACGGTGTTGGGTCGTTTGTTCATAAACGCGGGG
TTCGGTCCCAGGGCTGGCACTCTGTCGATACCCCACCGAGACCCCATTGGGGCCAATACGCCCGCGTTTC
TTCCTTTTCCCCACCCCACCCCCCAAGTTCGGGTGAAGGCCCAGGGCTCGCAGCCAACGTCGGGGCGGCA
GGCCCTGCCATAGCCTCAGGTTACTCATATATACTTTAGATTGATTTAAAACTTCATTTTTAATTTAAAA
GGATCTAGGTGAAGATCCTTTTTGATAATCTCATGACCAAAATCCCTTAACGTGAGTTTTCGTTCCACTG
AGCGTCAGACCCCGTAGAAAAGATCAAAGGATCTTCTTGAGATCCTTTTTTTCTGCGCGTAATCTGCTGC
TTGCAAACAAAAAAACCACCGCTACCAGCGGTGGTTTGTTTGCCGGATCAAGAGCTACCAACTCTTTTTC
CGAAGGTAACTGGCTTCAGCAGAGCGCAGATACCAAATACTGTCCTTCTAGTGTAGCCGTAGTTAGGCCA
CCACTTCAAGAACTCTGTAGCACCGCCTACATACCTCGCTCTGCTAATCCTGTTACCAGTGGCTGCTGCC
AGTGGCGATAAGTCGTGTCTTACCGGGTTGGACTCAAGACGATAGTTACCGGATAAGGCGCAGCGGTCGG
GCTGAACGGGGGGTTCGTGCACACAGCCCAGCTTGGAGCGAACGACCTACACCGAACTGAGATACCTACA
GCGTGAGCTATGAGAAAGCGCCACGCTTCCCGAAGGGAGAAAGGCGGACAGGTATCCGGTAAGCGGCAGG
GTCGGAACAGGAGAGCGCACGAGGGAGCTTCCAGGGGGAAACGCCTGGTATCTTTATAGTCCTGTCGGGT
TTCGCCACCTCTGACTTGAGCGTCGATTTTTGTGATGCTCGTCAGGGGGGCGGAGCCTATGGAAAAACGC
CAGCAACGCGGCCTTTTTACGGTTCCTGGCCTTTTGCTGGCCTTTTGCTCACATGTTCTTTCCTGCGTTA
TCCCCTGATTCTGTGGATAACCGTATTACCGCCATGCAT
