Features (pLannotate 1.2.2; 16 found; start..end, strand, type, name):
     64..367     +  enhancer       CMV enhancer: human cytomegalovirus immediate early enhancer
    368..571     +  promoter       CMV promoter: human cytomegalovirus (CMV) immediate early promoter
    610..1119    +  CDS            CIBN: N-terminal portion of the CIB1 transcription factor from Arabidopsis thaliana binds to CRY2 (cryptochrome 2) that has absorbed blue light (Kennedy et al., 2010)
   1138..1836    +  CDS            TagBFP: TagBFP is a basic (constitutively fluorescent) blue fluorescent protein published in 2008, derived from Entacmaea quadricolor. It is reported to be a very rapidly-maturing monomer with very low acid sensitivity.
   1837..1881    +  misc_feature   MCS (fragment): multiple cloning site
   1886..2505    +  CDS            TetR (fragment): tetracycline repressor TetR; tetR from transposon Tn10; TetR binds to the tetracycline operator tetO to inhibit transcription. This inhibition can be relieved by adding tetracycline or doxycycline.
   2535..2619    +  CDS            large T antigen (fragment): large T antigen from SV40 (simian virus 40)
   2642..2763    +  polyA_signal   SV40 poly(A) signal: SV40 polyadenylation signal
   2797..3225    -  rep_origin     f1 ori (sequence partly withheld): f1 bacteriophage origin of replication; arrow indicates direction of (+) strand synthesis
   3252..3356    +  promoter       AmpR promoter: bla
   3358..3715    +  promoter       SV40 promoter: SV40 enhancer and early promoter
   3750..4544    +  CDS            NeoR/KanR: aminoglycoside phosphotransferase from Tn5; aph(3')-II (or nptII); confers resistance to neomycin, kanamycin, and G418 (Geneticin®)
   4565..4717    +  CDS            ble (fragment): BLE_KLEPN - Experimental evidence at protein level: Swiss-Prot protein existence level 1. Binding protein with a strong affinity to the bleomycin family of antibiotics. Binds to CL990; an antimitotic-antibiotic compound. From Klebsiella pneumoniae.
   4776..4823    +  polyA_signal   HSV TK poly(A) signal: herpes simplex virus thymidine kinase polyadenylation signal (Cole and Stacy, 1985)
   4914..4930    -  polyA_signal   bGH poly(A) signal (fragment): bovine growth hormone polyadenylation signal
   5152..5740    +  rep_origin     ori: high-copy-number ColE1/pMB1/pBR322/pUC origin of replication
>Addgene plasmid #103797 | pCIBN-tagBFP-TetR | addgene full sequence | sequence record 199187 | Addgene NGS Result
CATTAGTTATTAATAGTAATCAATTACGGGGTCATTAGTTCATAGCCCATATATGGAGTTCCGCGTTACA
TAACTTACGGTAAATGGCCCGCCTGGCTGACCGCCCAACGACCCCCGCCCATTGACGTCAATAATGACGT
ATGTTCCCATAGTAACGCCAATAGGGACTTTCCATTGACGTCAATGGGTGGAGTATTTACGGTAAACTGC
CCACTTGGCAGTACATCAAGTGTATCATATGCCAAGTACGCCCCCTATTGACGTCAATGACGGTAAATGG
CCCGCCTGGCATTATGCCCAGTACATGACCTTATGGGACTTTCCTACTTGGCAGTACATCTACGTATTAG
TCATCGCTATTACCATGGTGATGCGGTTTTGGCAGTACATCAATGGGCGTGGATAGCGGTTTGACTCACG
GGGATTTCCAAGTCTCCACCCCATTGACGTCAATGGGAGTTTGTTTTGGCACCAAAATCAACGGGACTTT
CCAAAATGTCGTAACAACTCCGCCCCATTGACGCAAATGGGCGGTAGGCGTGTACGGTGGGAGGTCTATA
TAAGCAGAGCTGGTTTAGTGAACCGTCAGATCCGCTAGCGCTCGCCACCATGAATGGAGCTATAGGAGGT
GACCTTTTGCTCAATTTTCCTGACATGTCGGTCCTAGAGCGCCAAAGGGCTCACCTCAAGTACCTCAATC
CCACCTTTGATTCTCCTCTCGCCGGCTTCTTTGCCGATTCTTCAATGATTACCGGCGGCGAGATGGACAG
CTATCTTTCGACTGCCGGTTTGAATCTTCCGATGATGTACGGTGAGACGACGGTGGAAGGTGATTCAAGA
CTCTCAATTTCGCCGGAAACGACGCTTGGGACTGGAAATTTCAAGGCAGCGAAGTTTGATACAGAGACTA
AGGATTGTAATGAGGCGGCGAAGAAGATGACGATGAACAGAGATGACCTAGTAGAAGAAGGAGAAGAAGA
GAAGTCGAAAATAACAGAGCAAAACAATGGGAGCACAAAAAGCATCAAGAAGATGAAACACAAAGCCAAG
AAAGAAGAGAACAATTTCTCTAATGATTCATCTAAAGTGACGAAGGAATTGGAGAAAACGGATTATATTC
ATGGACCGGTCGCCACCATGAGCGAGCTGATTAAGGAGAACATGCACATGAAGCTGTACATGGAGGGCAC
CGTGGACAACCATCACTTCAAGTGCACATCCGAGGGCGAAGGCAAGCCCTACGAGGGCACCCAGACCATG
AGAATCAAGGTGGTCGAGGGCGGCCCTCTCCCCTTCGCCTTCGACATCCTGGCTACTAGCTTCCTCTACG
GCAGCAAGACCTTCATCAACCACACCCAGGGCATCCCCGACTTCTTCAAGCAGTCCTTCCCTGAGGGCTT
CACATGGGAGAGAGTCACCACATACGAAGACGGGGGCGTGCTGACCGCTACCCAGGACACCAGCCTCCAG
GACGGCTGCCTCATCTACAACGTCAAGATCAGAGGGGTGAACTTCACATCCAACGGCCCTGTGATGCAGA
AGAAAACACTCGGCTGGGAGGCCTTCACCGAGACGCTGTACCCCGCTGACGGCGGCCTGGAAGGCAGAAA
CGACATGGCCCTGAAGCTCGTGGGCGGGAGCCATCTGATCGCAAACATCAAGACCACATATAGATCCAAG
AAACCCGCTAAGAACCTCAAGATGCCTGGCGTCTACTATGTGGACTACAGACTGGAAAGAATCAAGGAGG
CCAACAACGAGACCTACGTCGAGCAGCACGAGGTGGCAGTGGCCAGATACTGCGACCTCCCTAGCAAACT
GGGGCACAAGCTTAATTCCGGACTCAGATCTCGAGCTCAAGCTTCGAATTCTGCAGTCGACATGGTGTCT
AGATTAGATAAAAGTAAAGTGATTAACAGCGCATTAGAGCTGCTTAATGAGGTCGGAATCGAAGGTTTAA
CAACCCGTAAACTCGCCCAGAAGCTAGGTGTAGAGCAGCCTACATTGTATTGGCATGTAAAAAATAAGCG
GGCTTTGCTCGACGCCTTAGCCATTGAGATGTTAGATAGGCACCATACTCACTTTTGCCCTTTAGAAGGG
GAAAGCTGGCAAGATTTTTTACGTAATAACGCTAAAAGTTTTAGATGTGCTTTACTAAGTCATCGCGATG
GAGCAAAAGTACATTTAGGTACACGGCCTACAGAAAAACAGTATGAAACTCTCGAAAATCAATTAGCCTT
TTTATGCCAACAAGGTTTTTCACTAGAGAATGCATTATATGCACTCAGCGCTGTGGGGCATTTTACTTTA
GGTTGCGTATTGGAAGATCAAGAGCATCAAGTCGCTAAAGAAGAAAGGGAAACACCTACTACTGATAGTA
TGCCGCCATTATTACGACAAGCTATCGAATTATTTGATCACCAAGGTGCAGAGCCAGCCTTCTTATTCGG
CCTTGAATTGATCATATGCGGATTAGAAAAACAACTTAAATGTGAAAGTGGGTCTGACTAGGGGATCCAC
CGGATCTAGATAACTGATCATAATCAGCCATACCACATTTGTAGAGGTTTTACTTGCTTTAAAAAACCTC
CCACACCTCCCCCTGAACCTGAAACATAAAATGAATGCAATTGTTGTTGTTAACTTGTTTATTGCAGCTT
ATAATGGTTACAAATAAAGCAATAGCATCACAAATTTCACAAATAAAGCATTTTTTTCACTGCATTCTAG
TTGTGGTTTGTCCAAACTCATCAATGTATCTTAAGGCGTAAATTGTAAGCGTTAATATTTTGTTAAAATT
CGCGTTAAATTTTTGTTAAATCAGCTCATTTTTTAACCAATAGGCCGAAATCGGCAAAATCCCTTATAAA
TCAAAAGAATAGACCGAGATAGGGT
[37 nt withheld, positions 2896-2932]
AAAGAACGTGGACTCCAACGTCAAAGG
[49 nt withheld, positions 2960-3008]
T
[91 nt withheld, positions 3010-3100]
G
[124 nt withheld, positions 3102-3225]
CAGGTGGCACTTTTCGGGGAAATGTGCGCGGAACCCCTATTTGTTTATTTTTCTAAATACATTCAAATAT
GTATCCGCTCATGAGACAATAACCCTGATAAATGCTTCAATAATATTGAAAAAGGAAGAGTCCTGAGGCG
GAAAGAACCAGCTGTGGAATGTGTGTCAGTTAGGGTGTGGAAAGTCCCCAGGCTCCCCAGCAGGCAGAAG
TATGCAAAGCATGCATCTCAATTAGTCAGCAACCAGGTGTGGAAAGTCCCCAGGCTCCCCAGCAGGCAGA
AGTATGCAAAGCATGCATCTCAATTAGTCAGCAACCATAGTCCCGCCCCTAACTCCGCCCATCCCGCCCC
TAACTCCGCCCAGTTCCGCCCATTCTCCGCCCCATGGCTGACTAATTTTTTTTATTTATGCAGAGGCCGA
GGCCGCCTCGGCCTCTGAGCTATTCCAGAAGTAGTGAGGAGGCTTTTTTGGAGGCCTAGGCTTTTGCAAA
GATCGATCAAGAGACAGGATGAGGATCGTTTCGCATGATTGAACAAGATGGATTGCACGCAGGTTCTCCG
GCCGCTTGGGTGGAGAGGCTATTCGGCTATGACTGGGCACAACAGACAATCGGCTGCTCTGATGCCGCCG
TGTTCCGGCTGTCAGCGCAGGGGCGCCCGGTTCTTTTTGTCAAGACCGACCTGTCCGGTGCCCTGAATGA
ACTGCAAGACGAGGCAGCGCGGCTATCGTGGCTGGCCACGACGGGCGTTCCTTGCGCAGCTGTGCTCGAC
GTTGTCACTGAAGCGGGAAGGGACTGGCTGCTATTGGGCGAAGTGCCGGGGCAGGATCTCCTGTCATCTC
ACCTTGCTCCTGCCGAGAAAGTATCCATCATGGCTGATGCAATGCGGCGGCTGCATACGCTTGATCCGGC
TACCTGCCCATTCGACCACCAAGCGAAACATCGCATCGAGCGAGCACGTACTCGGATGGAAGCCGGTCTT
GTCGATCAGGATGATCTGGACGAAGAGCATCAGGGGCTCGCGCCAGCCGAACTGTTCGCCAGGCTCAAGG
CGAGCATGCCCGACGGCGAGGATCTCGTCGTGACCCATGGCGATGCCTGCTTGCCGAATATCATGGTGGA
AAATGGCCGCTTTTCTGGATTCATCGACTGTGGCCGGCTGGGTGTGGCGGACCGCTATCAGGACATAGCG
TTGGCTACCCGTGATATTGCTGAAGAGCTTGGCGGCGAATGGGCTGACCGCTTCCTCGTGCTTTACGGTA
TCGCCGCTCCCGATTCGCAGCGCATCGCCTTCTATCGCCTTCTTGACGAGTTCTTCTGAGCGGGACTCTG
GGGTTCGAAATGACCGACCAAGCGACGCCCAACCTGCCATCACGAGATTTCGATTCCACCGCCGCCTTCT
ATGAAAGGTTGGGCTTCGGAATCGTTTTCCGGGACGCCGGCTGGATGATCCTCCAGCGCGGGGATCTCAT
GCTGGAGTTCTTCGCCCACCCTAGGGGGAGGCTAACTGAAACACGGAAGGAGACAATACCGGAAGGAACC
CGCGCTATGACGGCAATAAAAAGACAGAATAAAACGCACGGTGTTGGGTCGTTTGTTCATAAACGCGGGG
TTCGGTCCCAGGGCTGGCACTCTGTCGATACCCCACCGAGACCCCATTGGGGCCAATACGCCCGCGTTTC
TTCCTTTTCCCCACCCCACCCCCCAAGTTCGGGTGAAGGCCCAGGGCTCGCAGCCAACGTCGGGGCGGCA
GGCCCTGCCATAGCCTCAGGTTACTCATATATACTTTAGATTGATTTAAAACTTCATTTTTAATTTAAAA
GGATCTAGGTGAAGATCCTTTTTGATAATCTCATGACCAAAATCCCTTAACGTGAGTTTTCGTTCCACTG
AGCGTCAGACCCCGTAGAAAAGATCAAAGGATCTTCTTGAGATCCTTTTTTTCTGCGCGTAATCTGCTGC
TTGCAAACAAAAAAACCACCGCTACCAGCGGTGGTTTGTTTGCCGGATCAAGAGCTACCAACTCTTTTTC
CGAAGGTAACTGGCTTCAGCAGAGCGCAGATACCAAATACTGTTCTTCTAGTGTAGCCGTAGTTAGGCCA
CCACTTCAAGAACTCTGTAGCACCGCCTACATACCTCGCTCTGCTAATCCTGTTACCAGTGGCTGCTGCC
AGTGGCGATAAGTCGTGTCTTACCGGGTTGGACTCAAGACGATAGTTACCGGATAAGGCGCAGCGGTCGG
GCTGAACGGGGGGTTCGTGCACACAGCCCAGCTTGGAGCGAACGACCTACACCGAACTGAGATACCTACA
GCGTGAGCTATGAGAAAGCGCCACGCTTCCCGAAGGGAGAAAGGCGGACAGGTATCCGGTAAGCGGCAGG
GTCGGAACAGGAGAGCGCACGAGGGAGCTTCCAGGGGGAAACGCCTGGTATCTTTATAGTCCTGTCGGGT
TTCGCCACCTCTGACTTGAGCGTCGATTTTTGTGATGCTCGTCAGGGGGGCGGAGCCTATGGAAAAACGC
CAGCAACGCGGCCTTTTTACGGTTCCTGGCCTTTTGCTGGCCTTTTGCTCACATGTTCTTTCCTGCGTTA
TCCCCTGATTCTGTGGATAACCGTATTACCGCCATG
